>Addgene plasmid #139893 | pBEL1889 | addgene full sequence | sequence record 310583 | Addgene NGS Result
GACTTTACGAAACACGGAAACCGAAGACCATTCATGTTGTTGCTCAGGTCGCAGACGTTTTGCAGCAGCA
GTCGCTTCACGTTCGCTCGCGTATCGGTGATTCATTCTGCTAACCAGTAAGGCAACCCCGCCAGCCTAGC
CGGGTCCTCAACGACAGGAGCACGATCATGCGCACCCGTGGCCAGGACCCAACGCTGCCCGAGATCTCGA
TCCCGCGAAATTAATACGACTCACTATAGGGAGACCACAACGGTTTCCCTCTAGAAATAATTTTGTTTAA
CTTTAAGAAGGAGATATACATATGGCTCTTAACACACCACAAATTACGCCGACAAAAAAGATAACAGTGA
GGGCAATCGGCGAGGAACTGCCGCGTGGTGATTACCAACGTTGCCCGCAATGTGACATGCTGTTTAGCCT
GCCCGAGATAAATTCTCATCAAAGTGCCTATTGTCCGCGCTGTCAGGCAAAAATTCGTGACGGGCGCGAC
TGGTCGCTAACGCGCCTGGCGGCAATGGCCTTCACCATGCTGTTGCTTATGCCGTTTGCCTGGGGCGAAC
CGCTGTTGCATATCTGGCTGTTAGGCATTCGTATTGACGCCAACGTTATGCAAGGCATCTGGCAAATGAC
CAAACAGGGCGATGCGATAACGGGGTCGATGGTCTTTTTCTGCGTTATTGGTGCCCCGCTCATTCTGGTG
ACCTCCATAGCTTATTTATGGTTTGGTAACCGACTGGGAATGAATTTACGTCCGGTACTGCTGATGCTTG
AGCGACTTAAAGAGTGGGTAATGCTCGATATCTACCTGGTCGGCATTGGCGTTGCTTCTATAAAGGTACA
GGATTATGCCCATATCCAGGCTGGTGTCGGCTTGTTCTCTTTTGTGGCGTTGGTGATTTTAACGACGGTG
ACGTTGTCACATCTTAATGTCGAAGAACTGTGGGAGCGATTTTATCCGCAGCGCCCCGCTACGCGTAGGG
ACGAGAAACTTCGTGTCTGCCTAGGGTGCCATTTTACCGGCTATCCAGATCAGCGTGGTCGCTGCCCGCG
TTGCCATATCCCGCTACGCCTGCGTCGCCGTCATAGTCTGCAAAAATGCTGGGCGGCGCTGTTAGCGTCA
ATCGTTTTATTGTTACCTGCCAACCTGTTGCCTATTTCTATCATTTATCTGAACGGAGGACGGCAGGAAG
ATACAATTCTTTCCGGAATTATGTCGCTGGCAAGTAGCAACATTGCGGTTGCAGGAATCGTGTTTATCGC
CAGTATTCTGGTCCCGTTTACTAAAGTGATCGTCATGTTCACTTTACTGTTGAGCATTCATTTTAAATGC
CAGCAAGGTTTACGCACACGCATTCTGTTACTGCGGATGGTGACCTGGATTGGTCGCTGGTCGATGCTCG
ACCTGTTTGTCATATCTTTAACCATGTCGCTGATTAATCGCGATCAGATCCTCGCTTTTACTATGGGACC
GGCTGCGTTTTATTTCGGCGCAGCGGTAATTTTGACTATTCTTGCTGTGGAATGGCTGGACAGCCGCTTA
CTTTGGGATGCACATGAGTCAGGAAACGCCCGCTTCGACGACTGAAGCGCAGATTAAAAATAAACGCCGT
ATCTCACCTTTCTGGCTGCTGCCGTTCATCGCGCTAATGATTGCCAGTTGGCTGATTTGGGACAGTTATC
AGGACCGGGGTAATACCGTCACCATCGACTTTATGTCGGCGGATGGTATTGTTCCAGGCCGTACGCCTGT
TCGTTATCAGGGCGTTGAAGTCGGAACAGTGCAGGACATCAGCCTCAGCGACGATCTTCGTAAGATTGAA
GTCAAGGTCAGCATCAAGTCCGATATGAAAGATGCGCTGCGCGAAGAGACTCAGTTCTGGCTGGTGACGC
CAAAAGCATCGTTGGCAGGTGTCTCCGGGCTGGACGCCCTCGTCGGTGGGAACTATATCGGCATGATGCC
CGGGAAAGGTAAAGAGCAGGATCACTTTGTCGCACTCGATACCCAACCGAAATATCGGCTGGACAATGGC
GATCTGATGATCCACCTGCAAGCCCCCGATCTCGGTTCGCTGAACAGCGGTTCATTGGTCTATTTCCGCA
AGATCCCGGTGGGAAAAGTCTACGACTATGCCATCAATCCCAACAAGCAAGGCGTGGTGATTGATGTCCT
GATCGAGCGGCGTTTTACCGATCTGGTGAAAAAAGGTAGCCGTTTCTGGAACGTTTCCGGCGTTGATGCC
AACGTCAGTATCAGTGGCGCGAAGGTGAAACTGGAAAGCTTGGCGGCACTGGTTAACGGTGCGATTGCCT
TCGATTCACCAGAAGAGTCGAAACCTGCCGAGGCGGAAGATACCTTTGGTCTGTATGAAGATCTGGCCCA
CAGCCAGCGTGGCGTAATAATAAAACTGGAACTGCCGAGTGGGGCCGGATTAACCGCCGACTCGACGCCG
TTAATGTATCAGGGGCTGGAAGTCGGACAGCTGACTAAACTGGATTTAAATCCTGGTGGTAAAGTCACAG
GGGAAATGACCGTTGATCCCAGCGTCGTTACCCTGCTTCGTGAAAATACCCGCATCGAATTACGCAACCC
GAAATTATCCCTTAGCGATGCTAATCTCAGCGCCCTGCTGACCGGCAAAACCTTCGAGCTGGTGCCCGGC
GATGGCGAGCCACGCAAAGAATTCGTTGTTGTGCCAGGCGAAAAAGCACTGCTGCATGAACCTGATGTTC
TGACGCTGACCCTGACCGCGCCGGAAAGTTACGGTATTGATGCGGGTCAGCCGCTCATTCTTCACGGCGT
GCAGGTAGGCCAGGTTATCGATCGTAAACTCACCAGCAAAGGCGTCACCTTTACCGTCGCCATCGAGCCT
CAGCATCGCGAACTGGTAAAAGGCGATAGCAAATTTGTCGTCAACAGCCGTGTCGATCTCGGTGCCAGCG
CCTCAGAATGGATCAATGGCGGGATCCGTATTCTGCCGGGCGATAAAGGTGAGATGAAAGCCAGCTATCC
ACTGTATGCCAATTTGGAAAAAGCGCTGGAGAACAGCCTTAGCGATTTACCCACCACAACCGTGAGTTTG
AGTGCAGAGACGCTGCCGGATGTGCAGGCAGGATCGGTAGTGCTGTACCGTAAATTTGAAGTTGGTGAAG
TGATTACCGTGCGTCCGCGAGCTAACGCGTTTGACATCGATCTGCATATTAAGCCGGAGTATCGCAACCT
TCTGACCAGCAATAGCGTGTTCTGGGCAGAAGGCGGGGCGAAAGTTCAGCTGAATGGTAGTGGTCTGACC
GTACAGGCATCCCCGCTCTCCAGAGCTCTAAAGGGAGCCATTAGCTTCGACAACCTCAGCGGTGCCAGCG
CCAGTCAGCGTAAAGGCGATAAGCGTATTCTGTATGCTTCCGAAACAGCGGCCCGTGCGGTTGGCGGGCA
GATTACGCTTCACGCTTTCGATGCCGGAAAACTGGCGGTCGGGATGCCAATTCGCTATCTCGGTATTGAC
ATCGGGCAAATCCAGACGCTGGATCTGATTACCGCACGCAATGAAGTACAGGCAAAGGCGGTACTTTACC
CGGAATATGTCCAGACCTTTGCTCGCGGTGGTACGCGCTTCTCAGTGGTCACACCGCAAATTTCGGCAGC
TGGCGTTGAGCATCTTGATACTATCCTCCAGCCGTATATCAACGTCGAACCAGGCCGGGGCAATCCTCGC
CGCGACTTTGAATTACAAGAGGCCACCATTACTGATTCGCGGTACCTGGATGGCTTAAGCATTATTGTTG
AAGCGCCGGAAGCCGGTTCGTTAGGCATCGGTACGCCTGTGCTGTTCCGTGGTCTGGAAGTCGGTACGGT
TACAGGAATGACGCTGGGGACATTGTCAGATCGCGTGATGATTGCGATGCGCATCAGTAAACGCTATCAA
CACCTGGTGCGTAACAATTCCGTCTTCTGGTTGGCATCGGGTTACAGTCTGGACTTTGGTCTGACGGGCG
GCGTAGTGAAAACCGGCACCTTTAACCAGTTTATCCGTGGCGGCATCGCCTTCGCCACGCCTCCGGGTAC
GCCACTGGCACCGAAAGCCCAGGAAGGCAAACACTTCCTGTTGCAGGAAAGTGAACCGAAAGAGTGGCGT
GAATGGGGAACTGCGCTTCCCAAATAATGCCCACCTCGAGCAGATCCGGCTGCTAACAAAGCCCGAAAGG
AAGCTGAGTTGGCTGCTGCCACCGCTGAGCAATAACTAGCATAACCCCTTGGGGCCTCTAAACGGGTCTT
GAGGGGTTTTTTGCTGAAAGGAGGAACTATATCCGGATAATTCTTGAAGACGAAAGGGCCTCGTGATACG
CCTATTTTTATAGGTTAATGTCATGATAATAATGGTTTCTTAGACGTCAGGTGGCACTTTTCGGGGAAAT
GTGCGCGGAACCCCTATTTGTTTATTTTTCTAAATACATTCAAATATGTATCCGCTCATGAGACAATAAC
CCTGATAAATGCTTCAATAATATTGAAAAAGGAAGAGTATGAGTATTCAACATTTCCGTGTCGCCCTTAT
TCCCTTTTTTGCGGCATTTTGCCTTCCTGTTTTTGCTCACCCAGAAACGCTGGTGAAAGTAAAAGATGCT
GAAGATCAGTTGGGTGCACGAGTGGGTTACATCGAACTGGATCTCAACAGCGGTAAGATCCTTGAGAGTT
TTCGCCCCGAAGAACGTTTTCCAATGATGAGCACTTTTAAAGTTCTGCTATGTGGCGCGGTATTATCCCG
TGTTGACGCCGGGCAAGAGCAACTCGGTCGCCGCATACACTATTCTCAGAATGACTTGGTTGAGTACTCA
CCAGTCACAGAAAAGCATCTTACGGATGGCATGACAGTAAGAGAATTATGCAGTGCTGCCATAACCATGA
GTGATAACACTGCGGCCAACTTACTTCTGACAACGATCGGAGGACCGAAGGAGCTAACCGCTTTTTTGCA
CAACATGGGGGATCATGTAACTCGCCTTGATCGTTGGGAACCGGAGCTGAATGAAGCCATACCAAACGAC
GAGCGTGACACCACGATGCCTGCAGCAATGGCAACAACGTTGCGCAAACTATTAACTGGCGAACTACTTA
CTCTAGCTTCCCGGCAACAATTAATAGACTGGATGGAGGCGGATAAAGTTGCAGGACCACTTCTGCGCTC
GGCCCTTCCGGCTGGCTGGTTTATTGCTGATAAATCTGGAGCCGGTGAGCGTGGGTCTCGCGGTATCATT
GCAGCACTGGGGCCAGATGGTAAGCCCTCCCGTATCGTAGTTATCTACACGACGGGGAGTCAGGCAACTA
TGGATGAACGAAATAGACAGATCGCTGAGATAGGTGCCTCACTGATTAAGCATTGGTAACTGTCAGACCA
AGTTTACTCATATATACTTTAGATTGATTTAAAACTTCATTTTTAATTTAAAAGGATCTAGGTGAAGATC
CTTTTTGATAATCTCATGACCAAAATCCCTTAACGTGAGTTTTCGTTCCACTGAGCGTCAGACCCCGTAG
AAAAGATCAAAGGATCTTCTTGAGATCCTTTTTTTCTGCGCGTAATCTGCTGCTTGCAAACAAAAAAACC
ACCGCTACCAGCGGTGGTTTGTTTGCCGGATCAAGAGCTACCAACTCTTTTTCCGAAGGTAACTGGCTTC
AGCAGAGCGCAGATACCAAATACTGTCCTTCTAGTGTAGCCGTAGTTAGGCCACCACTTCAAGAACTCTG
TAGCACCGCCTACATACCTCGCTCTGCTAATCCTGTTACCAGTGGCTGCTGCCAGTGGCGATAAGTCGTG
TCTTACCGGGTTGGACTCAAGACGATAGTTACCGGATAAGGCGCAGCGGTCGGGCTGAACGGGGGGTTCG
TGCACACAGCCCAGCTTGGAGCGAACGACCTACACCGAACTGAGATACCTACAGCGTGAGCTATGAGAAA
GCGCCACGCTTCCCGAAGGGAGAAAGGCGGACAGGTATCCGGTAAGCGGCAGGGTCGGAACAGGAGAGCG
CACGAGGGAGCTTCCAGGGGGAAACGCCTGGTATCTTTATAGTCCTGTCGGGTTTCGCCACCTCTGACTT
GAGCGTCGATTTTTGTGATGCTCGTCAGGGGGGCGGAGCCTATGGAAAAACGCCAGCAACGCGGCCTTTT
TACGGTTCCTGGCCTTTTGCTGGCCTTTTGCTCACATGTTCTTTCCTGCGTTATCCCCTGATTCTGTGGA
TAACCGTATTACCGCCTTTGAGTGAGCTGATACCGCTCGCCGCAGCCGAACGACCGAGCGCAGCGAGTCA
GTGAGCGAGGAAGCGGAAGAGCGCCTGATGCGGTATTTTCTCCTTACGCATCTGTGCGGTATTTCACACC
GCAATGGTGCACTCTCAGTACAATCTGCTCTGATGCCGCATAGTTAAGCCAGTATACACTCCGCTATCGC
TACGTGACTGGGTCATGGCTGCGCCCCGACACCCGCCAACACCCGCTGACGCGCCCTGACGGGCTTGTCT
GCTCCCGGCATCCGCTTACAGACAAGCTGTGACCGTCTCCGGGAGCTGCATGTGTCAGAGGTTTTCACCG
TCATCACCGAAACGCGCGAGGCAGCTGCGGTAAAGCTCATCAGCGTGGTCGTGAAGCGATTCACAGATGT
CTGCCTGTTCATCCGCGTCCAGCTCGTTGAGTTTCTCCAGAAGCGTTAATGTCTGGCTTCTGATAAAGCG
GGCCATGTTAAGGGCGGTTTTTTCCTGTTTGGTCACTGATGCCTCCGTGTAAGGGGGATTTCTGTTCATG
GGGGTAATGATACCGATGAAACGAGAGAGGATGCTCACGATACGGGTTACTGATGATGAACATGCCCGGT
TACTGGAACGTTGTGAGGGTAAACAACTGGCGGTATGGATGCGGCGGGACCAGAGAAAAATCACTCAGGG
TCAATGCCAGCGCTTCGTTAATACAGATGTAGGTGTTCCACAGGGTAGCCAGCAGCATCCTGCGATGCAG
ATCCGGAACATAATGGTGCAGGGCGCTGACTTCCGCGTTTCCA
Features (pLannotate 1.2.2; 12 found; start..end, strand, type, name):
    222..240     +  promoter       T7 promoter: promoter for bacteriophage T7 RNA polymerase
    272..294     +  RBS            RBS: efficient ribosome binding site from bacteriophage T7 gene 10 (Olins and Rangwala, 1989)
    302..1582    +  CDS            yebS: YEBS_ECOLI - Experimental evidence at protein level: Swiss-Prot protein existence level 1. Component of a transport pathway that contributes to membrane integrity. From Escherichia coli (strain K12).
   1554..4154    +  CDS            yebT: YEBT_ECOLI - Experimental evidence at protein level: Swiss-Prot protein existence level 1. Component of a transport pathway that contributes to membrane integrity (PubMed:27795327). May directly span the intermembrane space, facilitating the transport of substrates across the periplasm (Probable). From Escherichia coli (strain K12).
   4179..4228    +  CDS            SET1 (fragment): solubility-enhancement tag derived from T7 phage gene 10B
   4236..4283    +  terminator     T7 terminator: transcription terminator for bacteriophage T7 RNA polymerase
   4414..4518    +  promoter       AmpR promoter: bla
   4519..5379    +  CDS            AmpR: β-lactamase; bla; confers resistance to ampicillin, carbenicillin, and related antibiotics
   5550..6138    +  rep_origin     ori: high-copy-number ColE1/pMB1/pBR322/pUC origin of replication
   6324..6463    -  misc_feature   bom: basis of mobility region from pBR322
   6565..6756    -  CDS            rop: Rop protein, which maintains plasmids at low copy number; rop
   6773..110     +  CDS            YPB1_ECOLX (across the origin): Protein predicted: Swiss-Prot protein existence level 4. From Escherichia coli.
