[The description below was written by a language model from this plasmid's Addgene catalogue record and pLannotate feature annotations shown in this document.]
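Description:
pBEL1889 is a bacterial expression plasmid built on the pET17b backbone that carries the Escherichia coli letAB operon with a deletion in LetB, and it is intended as a complementation construct. It is propagated in E. coli under ampicillin selection, with β-lactamase (AmpR) expressed from its own bla promoter. Replication relies on a ColE1/pMB1-type origin. The feature table also detects the pBR322 bom (basis of mobility) region and a rop coding sequence. Rop normally dampens copy number, although the catalogue entry lists the plasmid as high copy.

The insert, assembled by Gibson cloning, sits downstream of a T7 promoter and the efficient ribosome binding site from phage T7 gene 10, and is followed by a T7 terminator. It comprises two adjacent reading frames annotated under their older names, yebS (LetA) and yebT (LetB). These overlap slightly, consistent with the native operon arrangement being preserved. Both proteins are annotated as components of a transport pathway that contributes to membrane integrity, and LetB is thought to span the periplasm to move substrates between the two membranes. The LetB copy here lacks the element the depositors call PLL4. The recorded residue range for this deletion (delta459-360) appears to contain a typographical error, so the exact boundaries cannot be taken from the record. A short fragment matching a T7 gene 10B-derived solubility tag lies between yebT and the terminator and is probably residual vector sequence rather than a deliberate fusion. No other tags are annotated.

The stated purpose is complementation with LetAB carrying this LetB deletion, presumably to test whether the deleted region is required for function. The record does not describe the host strain or the assays used.
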