Addgene plasmid #139893: pBEL1889
Purpose: Complementation plasmid for LetAB with LetB PLL4 deletion
Depositing lab: Gira Bhabha & Damian Ekiert. Depositing organization: NYU Grossman School of Medicine. Publication: LetB Structure Reveals a Tunnel for Lipid Transport across the Bacterial Envelope. Isom GL, Coudray N, MacRae MR, McManus CT, Ekiert DC, Bhabha G. Cell. 2020 Apr 30;181(3):653-664.e19. doi: 10.1016/j.cell.2020.03.030. PubMed 32359438.
Backbone
  Vector backbone: pET17b
  Vector type: Bacterial Expression
Growth in bacteria
  Bacterial resistance: Ampicillin, 100 μg/mL
  Growth temperature: 37°C
  Growth strain: DH5alpha
  Copy number: High Copy
Gene/Insert
  Gene/Insert name: LetAB
  Species: E. coli
  Mutation: LetA-LetB(delta459-360)
  Cloning method: Gibson Cloning
Terms and licenses: Academic/Nonprofit Terms; Industry Terms: Not Available to Industry
Depositor comments: Please visit https://www.biorxiv.org/content/10.1101/748145v1 for bioRxiv preprint.
How to cite: pBEL1889 was a gift from Gira Bhabha & Damian Ekiert (Addgene plasmid # 139893 ; http://n2t.net/addgene:139893 ; RRID:Addgene_139893)
